>Addgene plasmid #154181 | pCAG-OSF-PP-human-CHMP3(150) | depositor full sequence | sequence record 298468 | pCAG-OSF-PP-human-CHMP3(150) sequence 5459 bps
GTCGACATTGATTATTGACTAGTTATTAATAGTAATCAATTACGGGGTCATTAGTTCATAGCCCATATAT
GGAGTTCCGCGTTACATAACTTACGGTAAATGGCCCGCCTGGCTGACCGCCCAACGACCCCCGCCCATTG
ACGTCAATAATGACGTATGTTCCCATAGTAACGCCAATAGGGACTTTCCATTGACGTCAATGGGTGGAGT
ATTTACGGTAAACTGCCCACTTGGCAGTACATCAAGTGTATCATATGCCAAGTACGCCCCCTATTGACGT
CAATGACGGTAAATGGCCCGCCTGGCATTATGCCCAGTACATGACCTTATGGGACTTTCCTACTTGGCAG
TACATCTACGTATTAGTCATCGCTATTACCATGGTCGAGGTGAGCCCCACGTTCTGCTTCACTCTCCCCA
TCTCCCCCCCCTCCCCACCCCCAATTTTGTATTTATTTATTTTTTAATTATTTTGTGCAGCGATGGGGGC
GGGGGGGGGGGGGGGGCGCGCGCCAGGCGGGGCGGGGCGGGGCGAGGGGCGGGGCGGGGCGAGGCGGAGA
GGTGCGGCGGCAGCCAATCAGAGCGGCGCGCTCCGAAAGTTTCCTTTTATGGCGAGGCGGCGGCGGCGGC
GGCCCTATAAAAAGCGAAGCGCGCGGCGGGCGGGAGTCGCTGCGCGCTGCCTTCGCCCCGTGCCCCGCTC
CGCGCCGCCTCGCGCCGCCCGCCCCGGCTCTGACTGACCGCGTTACTCCCACAGGTGAGCGGGCGGGACG
GCCCTTCTCCTCCGGGCTGTAATTAGCGCTTGGTTTAATGACGGCTTGTTTCTTTTCTGTGGCTGCGTGA
AAGCCTTGAGGGGCTCCGGGAGGGCCCTTTGTGCGGGGGGAGCGGCTCGGGGGGTGCGTGCGTGTGTGTG
TGCGTGGGGAGCGCCGCGTGCGGCTCCGCGCTGCCCGGCGGCTGTGAGCGCTGCGGGCGCGGCGCGGGGC
TTTGTGCGCTCCGCAGTGTGCGCGAGGGGAGCGCGGCCGGGGGCGGTGCCCCGCGGTGCGGGGGGGGCTG
CGAGGGGAACAAAGGCTGCGTGCGGGGTGTGTGCGTGGGGGGGTGAGCAGGGGGTGTGGGCGCGTCGGTC
GGGCTGCAACCCCCCCCTGCACCCCCCTCCCCGAGTTGCTGAGCACGGCCCGGCTTCGGGTGCGGGGCTC
CGTACGGGGCGTGGCGCGGGGCTCGCCGTGCCGGGCGGGGGGTGGCGGCAGGTGGGGGTGCCGGGCGGGG
CGGGGCCGCCTCGGGCCGGGGAGGGCTCGGGGGAGGGGCGCGGCGGCCCCCGGAGCGCCGGCGGCTGTCG
AGGCGCGGCGAGCCGCAGCCATTGCCTTTTATGGTAATCGTGCGAGAGGGCGCAGGGACTTCCTTTGTCC
CAAATCTGTGCGGAGCCGAAATCTGGGAGGCGCCGCCGCACCCCCTCTAGCGGGCGCGGGGCGAAGCGGT
GCGGCGCCGGCAGGAAGGAAATGGGCGGGGAGGGCCTTCGTGCGTCGCCGCGCCGCCGTCCCCTTCTCCC
TCTCCAGCCTCGGGGCTGTCCGCGGGGGGACGGCTGCCTTCGGGGGGGACGGGGCAGGGCGGGGTTCGGC
TTCTGGCGTGTGACCGGCGGCTCTAGAGCCTCTGCTAACCATGTTCATGCCTTCTTCTTTTTCCTACAGC
TCCTGGGCAACGTGCTGGTTATTGTGCTGTCTCATCATTTTGGCAAAGAATTCCTCGATCGACGGTATCG
ATGCCACCATGGCTAGCTGGAGCCACCCGCAGTTCGAGAAAGGTGGAGGTGCCCGAGGTGGATCGGGAGG
TGGATCGTGGAGCCACCCGCAGTTCGAAAAAGGATTCGATTACAAGGATGACGATGACAAGGGCACAAGA
TCTCTGGAAGTCCTGTTCCAGGGCCCGGGTACCATGGGCCTGTTTGGCAAGACCCAGGAGAAGCCGCCCA
AAGAACTGGTCAATGAGTGGTCATTGAAGATAAGAAAGGAAATGAGAGTTGTTGACAGGCAAATAAGGGA
TATCCAAAGAGAAGAAGAAAAAGTGAAACGATCTGTGAAAGATGCTGCCAAGAAGGGCCAGAAGGATGTC
TGCATAGTTCTGGCCAAGGAGATGATCAGGTCAAGGAAGGCTGTGAGCAAGCTGTATGCATCCAAAGCAC
ACATGAACTCAGTGCTCATGGGGATGAAGAACCAGCTCGCGGTCTTGCGAGTGGCTGGTTCCCTGCAGAA
GAGCACAGAAGTGATGAAGGCCATGCAAAGTCTTGTGAAGATTCCAGAGATTCAGGCCACCATGAGGGAG
TTGTCCAAAGAAATGATGAAGGCTGGGATCATAGAGGAGATGTTAGAGGACACTTTTGAAAGCTGAATCT
TAATTAATTAACTCGAGGAATTCACTCCTCAGGTGCAGGCTGCCTATCAGAAGGTGGTGGCTGGTGTGGC
CAATGCCCTGGCTCACAAATACCACTGAGATCTTTTTCCCTCTGCCAAAAATTATGGGGACATCATGAAG
CCCCTTGAGCATCTGACTTCTGGCTAATAAAGGAAATTTATTTTCATTGCAATAGTGTGTTGGAATTTTT
TGTGTCTCTCACTCGGAAGGACATATGGGAGGGCAAATCATTTAAAACATCAGAATGAGTATTTGGTTTA
GAGTTTGGCAACATATGCCCATATGCTGGCTGCCATGAACAAAGGTTGGCTATAAAGAGGTCATCAGTAT
ATGAAACAGCCCCCTGCTGTCCATTCCTTATTCCATAGAAAAGCCTTGACTTGAGGTTAGATTTTTTTTA
TATTTTGTTTTGTGTTATTTTTTTCTTTAACATCCCTAAAATTTTCCTTACATGTTTTACTAGCCAGATT
TTTCCTCCTCTCCTGACTACTCCCAGTCATAGCTGTCCCTCTTCTCTTATGGAGATCCCTCGACCTGCAG
CCCAAGCTTGGCGTAATCATGGTCATAGCTGTTTCCTGTGTGAAATTGTTATCCGCTCACAATTCCACAC
AACATACGAGCCGGAAGCATAAAGTGTAAAGCCTGGGGTGCCTAATGAGTGAGCTAACTCACATTAATTG
CGTTGCGCTCACTGCCCGCTTTCCAGTCGGGAAACCTGTCGTGCCAGCGGATCCGCATCTCAATTAGTCA
GCAACCATAGTCCCGCCCCTAACTCCGCCCATCCCGCCCCTAACTCCGCCCAGTTCCGCCCATTCTCCGC
CCCATGGCTGACTAATTTTTTTTATTTATGCAGAGGCCGAGGCCGCCTCGGCCTCTGAGCTATTCCAGAA
GTAGTGAGGAGGCTTTTTTGGAGGCCTAGGCTTTTGCAAAAAGCTAACTTGTTTATTGCAGCTTATAATG
GTTACAAATAAAGCAATAGCATCACAAATTTCACAAATAAAGCATTTTTTTCACTGCATTCTAGTTGTGG
TTTGTCCAAACTCATCAATGTATCTTATCATGTCTGGATCCGCTGCATTAATGAATCGGCCAACGCGCGG
GGAGAGGCGGTTTGCGTATTGGGCGCTCTTCCGCTTCCTCGCTCACTGACTCGCTGCGCTCGGTCGTTCG
GCTGCGGCGAGCGGTATCAGCTCACTCAAAGGCGGTAATACGGTTATCCACAGAATCAGGGGATAACGCA
GGAAAGAACATGTGAGCAAAAGGCCAGCAAAAGGCCAGGAACCGTAAAAAGGCCGCGTTGCTGGCGTTTT
TCCATAGGCTCCGCCCCCCTGACGAGCATCACAAAAATCGACGCTCAAGTCAGAGGTGGCGAAACCCGAC
AGGACTATAAAGATACCAGGCGTTTCCCCCTGGAAGCTCCCTCGTGCGCTCTCCTGTTCCGACCCTGCCG
CTTACCGGATACCTGTCCGCCTTTCTCCCTTCGGGAAGCGTGGCGCTTTCTCAATGCTCACGCTGTAGGT
ATCTCAGTTCGGTGTAGGTCGTTCGCTCCAAGCTGGGCTGTGTGCACGAACCCCCCGTTCAGCCCGACCG
CTGCGCCTTATCCGGTAACTATCGTCTTGAGTCCAACCCGGTAAGACACGACTTATCGCCACTGGCAGCA
GCCACTGGTAACAGGATTAGCAGAGCGAGGTATGTAGGCGGTGCTACAGAGTTCTTGAAGTGGTGGCCTA
ACTACGGCTACACTAGAAGGACAGTATTTGGTATCTGCGCTCTGCTGAAGCCAGTTACCTTCGGAAAAAG
AGTTGGTAGCTCTTGATCCGGCAAACAAACCACCGCTGGTAGCGGTGGTTTTTTTGTTTGCAAGCAGCAG
ATTACGCGCAGAAAAAAAGGATCTCAAGAAGATCCTTTGATCTTTTCTACGGGGTCTGACGCTCAGTGGA
ACGAAAACTCACGTTAAGGGATTTTGGTCATGAGATTATCAAAAAGGATCTTCACCTAGATCCTTTTAAA
TTAAAAATGAAGTTTTAAATCAATCTAAAGTATATATGAGTAAACTTGGTCTGACAGTTACCAATGCTTA
ATCAGTGAGGCACCTATCTCAGCGATCTGTCTATTTCGTTCATCCATAGTTGCCTGACTCCCCGTCGTGT
AGATAACTACGATACGGGAGGGCTTACCATCTGGCCCCAGTGCTGCAATGATACCGCGAGACCCACGCTC
ACCGGCTCCAGATTTATCAGCAATAAACCAGCCAGCCGGAAGGGCCGAGCGCAGAAGTGGTCCTGCAACT
TTATCCGCCTCCATCCAGTCTATTAATTGTTGCCGGGAAGCTAGAGTAAGTAGTTCGCCAGTTAATAGTT
TGCGCAACGTTGTTGCCATTGCTACAGGCATCGTGGTGTCACGCTCGTCGTTTGGTATGGCTTCATTCAG
CTCCGGTTCCCAACGATCAAGGCGAGTTACATGATCCCCCATGTTGTGCAAAAAAGCGGTTAGCTCCTTC
GGTCCTCCGATCGTTGTCAGAAGTAAGTTGGCCGCAGTGTTATCACTCATGGTTATGGCAGCACTGCATA
ATTCTCTTACTGTCATGCCATCCGTAAGATGCTTTTCTGTGACTGGTGAGTACTCAACCAAGTCATTCTG
AGAATAGTGTATGCGGCGACCGAGTTGCTCTTGCCCGGCGTCAATACGGGATAATACCGCGCCACATAGC
AGAACTTTAAAAGTGCTCATCATTGGAAAACGTTCTTCGGGGCGAAAACTCTCAAGGATCTTACCGCTGT
TGAGATCCAGTTCGATGTAACCCACTCGTGCACCCAACTGATCTTCAGCATCTTTTACTTTCACCAGCGT
TTCTGGGTGAGCAAAAACAGGAAGGCAAAATGCCGCAAAAAAGGGAATAAGGGCGACACGGAAATGTTGA
ATACTCATACTCTTCCTTTTTCAATATTATTGAAGCATTTATCAGGGTTATTGTCTCATGAGCGGATACA
TATTTGAATGTATTTAGAAAAATAAACAAATAGGGGTTCCGCGCACATTTCCCCGAAAAGTGCCACCTG
Features (pLannotate 1.2.2; 21 found; start..end, strand, type, name):
      4..383     +  enhancer       CMV enhancer: human cytomegalovirus immediate early enhancer
    385..662     +  promoter       chicken β-actin promoter: No description available
    663..1679    +  intron         chimeric intron: chimera between introns from chicken β-actin and rabbit β-globin
   1677..1733    +  CDS            HBB (fragment): HBB_LEPEU - Experimental evidence at protein level: Swiss-Prot protein existence level 1. Involved in oxygen transport from the lung to the various peripheral tissues. From Lepus europaeus (European hare).
   1768..1787    +  CDS            Strep-Tag II (fragment): peptide that binds Strep-Tactin®, an engineered form of streptavidin
   1828..1850    +  CDS            Strep-Tag II (fragment): peptide that binds Strep-Tactin®, an engineered form of streptavidin
   1858..1881    +  CDS            FLAG: FLAG® epitope tag, followed by an enterokinase cleavage site
   1924..2373    +  CDS            CHMP3 (fragment): CHMP3_HUMAN - Also known as CGI149, NEDF, VPS24. Experimental evidence at protein level: Swiss-Prot protein existence level 1. Probable core component of the endosomal sorting required for transport complex III (ESCRT-III) which is involved in multivesicular bodies (MVBs) formation and sorting of endosomal cargo proteins into MVBs. MVBs contain intraluminal vesicles (ILVs) that are generated by invagination and scission from the limiting membrane of the endosome and mostly are delivered to lysosomes enabling degradation of membrane proteins, such as stimulated growth factor receptors, lysosoma
   2398..2475    +  CDS            HBB (fragment): HBB_PONPY - Experimental evidence at transcript level: Swiss-Prot protein existence level 2. Involved in oxygen transport from the lung to the various peripheral tissues. From Pongo pygmaeus (Bornean orangutan).
   2546..2601    +  polyA_signal   β-globin poly(A) signal: rabbit β-globin polyadenylation signal (Gil and Proudfoot, 1987)
   2986..3002    -  protein_bind   lac operator: The lac repressor binds to the lac operator to inhibit transcription in E. coli. This inhibition can be relieved by adding lactose or isopropyl-β-D-thiogalactopyranoside (IPTG). lac repressor encoded by lacI
   3010..3040    -  promoter       lac promoter: promoter for the E. coli lac operon
   3055..3076    -  protein_bind   CAP binding site: CAP binding activates transcription in the presence of cAMP. E. coli catabolite activator protein
   3089..3128    -  CDS            lacI (fragment): lac repressor; lacI; The lac repressor binds to the lac operator to inhibit transcription in E. coli. This inhibition can be relieved by adding lactose or isopropyl-β-D-thiogalactopyranoside (IPTG).
   3135..3157    +  promoter       SV40 promoter (fragment): SV40 enhancer and early promoter
   3181..3316    +  rep_origin     SV40 ori: SV40 origin of replication
   3336..3470    +  polyA_signal   SV40 poly(A) signal: SV40 polyadenylation signal
   3472..3526    -  CDS            lacI (fragment): lac repressor; lacI; The lac repressor binds to the lac operator to inhibit transcription in E. coli. This inhibition can be relieved by adding lactose or isopropyl-β-D-thiogalactopyranoside (IPTG).
   3709..4297    -  rep_origin     ori: high-copy-number ColE1/pMB1/pBR322/pUC origin of replication
   4468..5328    -  CDS            AmpR: β-lactamase; bla; confers resistance to ampicillin, carbenicillin, and related antibiotics
   5329..5433    -  promoter       AmpR promoter: bla
