>Addgene plasmid #154181 | pCAG-OSF-PP-human-CHMP3(150) | addgene full sequence | sequence record 308929 | Addgene NGS Result
GTCGACATTGATTATTGACTAGTTATTAATAGTAATCAATTACGGGGTCATTAGTTCATAGCCCATATAT
GGAGTTCCGCGTTACATAACTTACGGTAAATGGCCCGCCTGGCTGACCGCCCAACGACCCCCGCCCATTG
ACGTCAATAATGACGTATGTTCCCATAGTAACGCCAATAGGGACTTTCCATTGACGTCAATGGGTGGAGT
ATTTACGGTAAACTGCCCACTTGGCAGTACATCAAGTGTATCATATGCCAAGTACGCCCCCTATTGACGT
CAATGACGGTAAATGGCCCGCCTGGCATTATGCCCAGTACATGACCTTATGGGACTTTCCTACTTGGCAG
TACATCTACGTATTAGTCATCGCTATTACCATGGTCGAGGTGAGCCCCACGTTCTGCTTCACTCTCCCCA
TCTCCCCCCCCTCCCCACCCCCAATTTTGTATTTATTTATTTTTTAATTATTTTGTGCAGCGATGGGGGC
GGGGGGGGGGGGGGGGCGCGCGCCGGGGGGGGGGGGGGGGGGGGGGGGGGGGGGGGGGGSGRGGCGGAGA
GGTGCGGCGGCAGCCAATCAGAGCGGCGCGCTCCGAAAGTTTCCTTTTATGGCGAGGCGGCGGCGGCGGC
GGCCCTATAAAAAGCGAAGCGCGCGGCGGGCGGGAGTCGCTGCGCGCTGCCTTCGCCCCGTGCCCCGCTC
CGCCGCCGCCTCGCGCCGCCCGCCCCGGCTCTGACTGACCGCGTTACTCCCACAGGTGAGCGGGCGGGAC
GGCCCTTCTCCTCCGGGCTGTAATTAGCGCTTGGTTTAATGACGGCTTGTTTCTTTTCTGTGGCTGCGTG
AAAGCCTTGAGGGGCTCCGGGAGGGCCCTTTGTGCGGGGGGAGCGGCTCGGGGGGTGCGTGCGTGTGTGT
GTGCGTGGGGAGCGCCGCGTGCGGCTCCGCGCTGCCCGGCGGCTGTGAGCGCTGCGGGCGCGGCGCGGGG
CTTTGTGCGCTCCGCAGTGTGCGCGAGGGGAGCGCGGCCGGGGGCGGTGCCCCGCGGTGCGGGGGGGGCT
GCGAGGGGAACAAAGGCTGCGTGCGGGGTGTGTGCGTGGGGGGGTGAGCAGGGGGTGTGGGCGCGTCGGT
CGGGCTGCAACCCCCCCTGCACCCCCCTCCCCGAGTTGCTGAGCACGGCCCGGCTTCGGGTGCGGGGCTC
CGTACGGGGCGTGGCGCGGGGCTCGCCGTGCCGGGCGGGGGGTGGCGGCAGGTGGGGGTGCCGGGCGGGG
CGGGGCCGCCTCGGGCCGGGGRGGGCTCGGGGGAGGGGCGCGGCGGCCCCCGGAGCGCCGGCGGCTGTCG
AGGCGCGGCGAGCCGCAGCCATTGCCTTTTATGGTAATCGTGCGAGAGGGCGCAGGGACTTCCTTTGTCC
CAAATCTGTGCGGAGCCGAAATCTGGGAGGCGCCGCCGCACCCCCTCTAGCGGGCGCGGGGCGAAGCGGT
GCGGCGCCGGCAGGAAGGAAATGGGCGGGGAGGGCCTTCGTGCGTCGCCGCGCCGCCGTCCCCTTCTCCC
TCTCCAGCCTCGGGGCTGTCCGCGGGGGGACGGCTGCCTTCGGGGGGGACGGGGCAGGGCGGGGTTCGGC
TTCTGGCGTGTGACCGGCGGCTCTAGAGCCTCTGCTAACCATGTTCATGCCTTCTTCTTTTTCCTACAGC
TCCTGGGCAACGTGCTGGTTATTGTGCTGTCTCATCATTTTGGCAAAGAATTCCTCGATCGACGGTATCG
ATGCCACCATGGCTAGCTGGAGCCACCCGCAGTTCGAGAAAGGTGGAGGTGCCCGAGGTGGATCGGGAGG
TGGATCGTGGAGCCACCCGCAGTTCGAAAAAGGATTCGATTACAAGGATGACGATGACAAGGGCACAAGA
TCTCTGGAAGTCCTGTTCCAGGGCCCGGGTACCATGGGCCTGTTTGGCAAGACCCAGGAGAAGCCGCCCA
AAGAACTGGTCAATGAGTGGTCATTGAAGATAAGAAAGGAAATGAGAGTTGTTGACAGGCAAATAAGGGA
TATCCAAAGAGAAGAAGAAAAAGTGAAACGATCTGTGAAAGATGCTGCCAAGAAGGGCCAGAAGGATGTC
TGCATAGTTCTGGCCAAGGAGATGATCAGGTCAAGGAAGGCTGTGAGCAAGCTGTATGCATCCAAAGCAC
ACATGAACTCAGTGCTCATGGGGATGAAGAACCAGCTCGCGGTCTTGCGAGTGGCTGGTTCCCTGCAGAA
GAGCACAGAAGTGATGAAGGCCATGCAAAGTCTTGTGAAGATTCCAGAGATTCAGGCCACCATGAGGGAG
TTGTCCAAAGAAATGATGAAGGCTGGGATCATAGAGGAGATGTTAGAGGACACTTTTGAAAGCTGAATCT
TAATTAATTAACTCGAGGAATTCACTCCTCAGGTGCAGGCTGCCTATCAGAAGGTGGTGGCTGGTGTGGC
CAATGCCCTGGCTCACAAATACCACTGAGATCTTTTTCCCTCTGCCAAAAATTATGGGGACATCATGAAG
CCCCTTGAGCATCTGACTTCTGGCTAATAAAGGAAATTTATTTTCATTGCAATAGTGTGTTGGAATTTTT
TGTGTCTCTCACTCGGAAGGACATATGGGAGGGCAAATCATTTAAAACATCAGAATGAGTATTTGGTTTA
GAGTTTGGCAACATATGCCCATATGCTGGCTGCCATGAACAAAGGTTGGCTATAAAGAGGTCATCAGTAT
ATGAAACAGCCCCCTGCTGTCCATTCCTTATTCCATAGAAAAGCCTTGACTTGAGGTTAGATTTTTTTTA
TATTTTGTTTTGTGTTATTTTTTTCTTTAACATCCCTAAAATTTTCCTTACATGTTTTACTAGCCAGATT
TTTCCTCCTCTCCTGACTACTCCCAGTCATAGCTGTCCCTCTTCTCTTATGGAGATCCCTCGACCTGCAG
CCCAAGCTTGGCGTAATCATGGTCATAGCTGTTTCCTGTGTGAAATTGTTATCCGCTCACAATTCCACAC
AACATACGAGCCGGAAGCATAAAGTGTAAAGCCTGGGGTGCCTAATGAGTGAGCTAACTCACATTAATTG
CGTTGCGCTCACTGCCCGCTTTCCAGTCGGGAAACCTGTCGTGCCAGCGGATCCGCATCTCAATTAGTCA
GCAACCATAGTCCCGCCCCTAACTCCGCCCATCCCGCCCCTAACTCCGCCCAGTTCCGCCCATTCTCCGC
CCCATGGCTGACTAATTTTTTTTATTTATGCAGAGGCCGAGGCCGCCTCGGCCTCTGAGCTATTCCAGAA
GTAGTGAGGAGGCTTTTTTGGAGGCCTAGGCTTTTGCAAAAAGCTAACTTGTTTATTGCAGCTTATAATG
GTTACAAATAAAGCAATAGCATCACAAATTTCACAAATAAAGCATTTTTTTCACTGCATTCTAGTTGTGG
TTTGTCCAAACTCATCAATGTATCTTATCATGTCTGGATCCGCTGCATTAATGAATCGGCCAACGCGCGG
GGAGAGGCGGTTTGCGTATTGGGCGCTCTTCCGCTTCCTCGCTCACTGACTCGCTGCGCTCGGTCGTTCG
GCTGCGGCGAGCGGTATCAGCTCACTCAAAGGCGGTAATACGGTTATCCACAGAATCAGGGGATAACGCA
GGAAAGAACATGTGAGCAAAAGGCCAGCAAAAGGCCAGGAACCGTAAAAAGGCCGCGTTGCTGGCGTTTT
TCCATAGGCTCCGCCCCCCTGACGAGCATCACAAAAATCGACGCTCAAGTCAGAGGTGGCGAAACCCGAC
AGGACTATAAAGATACCAGGCGTTTCCCCCTGGAAGCTCCCTCGTGCGCTCTCCTGTTCCGACCCTGCCG
CTTACCGGATACCTGTCCGCCTTTCTCCCTTCGGGAAGCGTGGCGCTTTCTCATAGCTCACGCTGTAGGT
ATCTCAGTTCGGTGTAGGTCGTTCGCTCCAAGCTGGGCTGTGTGCACGAACCCCCCGTTCAGCCCGACCG
CTGCGCCTTATCCGGTAACTATCGTCTTGAGTCCAACCCGGTAAGACACGACTTATCGCCACTGGCAGCA
GCCACTGGTAACAGGATTAGCAGAGCGAGGTATGTAGGCGGTGCTACAGAGTTCTTGAAGTGGTGGCCTA
ACTACGGCTACACTAGAAGAACAGTATTTGGTATCTGCGCTCTGCTGAAGCCAGTTACCTTCGGAAAAAG
AGTTGGTAGCTCTTGATCCGGCAAACAAACCACCGCTGGTAGCGGTGGTTTTTTTGTTTGCAAGCAGCAG
ATTACGCGCAGAAAAAAAGGATCTCAAGAAGATCCTTTGATCTTTTCTACGGGGTCTGACGCTCAGTGGA
ACGAAAACTCACGTTAAGGGATTTTGGTCATGAGATTATCAAAAAGGATCTTCACCTAGATCCTTTTAAA
TTAAAAATGAAGTTTTAAATCAATCTAAAGTATATATGAGTAAACTTGGTCTGACAGTTACCAATGCTTA
ATCAGTGAGGCACCTATCTCAGCGATCTGTCTATTTCGTTCATCCATAGTTGCCTGACTCCCCGTCGTGT
AGATAACTACGATACGGGAGGGCTTACCATCTGGCCCCAGTGCTGCAATGATACCGCGAGACCCACGCTC
ACCGGCTCCAGATTTATCAGCAATAAACCAGCCAGCCGGAAGGGCCGAGCGCAGAAGTGGTCCTGCAACT
TTATCCGCCTCCATCCAGTCTATTAATTGTTGCCGGGAAGCTAGAGTAAGTAGTTCGCCAGTTAATAGTT
TGCGCAACGTTGTTGCCATTGCTACAGGCATCGTGGTGTCACGCTCGTCGTTTGGTATGGCTTCATTCAG
CTCCGGTTCCCAACGATCAAGGCGAGTTACATGATCCCCCATGTTGTGCAAAAAAGCGGTTAGCTCCTTC
GGTCCTCCGATCGTTGTCAGAAGTAAGTTGGCCGCAGTGTTATCACTCATGGTTATGGCAGCACTGCATA
ATTCTCTTACTGTCATGCCATCCGTAAGATGCTTTTCTGTGACTGGTGAGTACTCAACCAAGTCATTCTG
AGAATAGTGTATGCGGCGACCGAGTTGCTCTTGCCCGGCGTCAATACGGGATAATACCGCGCCACATAGC
AGAACTTTAAAAGTGCTCATCATTGGAAAACGTTCTTCGGGGCGAAAACTCTCAAGGATCTTACCGCTGT
TGAGATCCAGTTCGATGTAACCCACTCGTGCACCCAACTGATCTTCAGCATCTTTTACTTTCACCAGCGT
TTCTGGGTGAGCAAAAACAGGAAGGCAAAATGCCGCAAAAAAGGGAATAAGGGCGACACGGAAATGTTGA
ATACTCATACTCTTCCTTTTTCAATATTATTGAAGCATTTATCAGGGTTATTGTCTCATGAGCGGATACA
TATTTGAATGTATTTAGAAAAATAAACAAATAGGGGTTCCGCGCACATTTCCCCGAAAAGTGCCACCTG
Features (pLannotate 1.2.2; 21 found; start..end, strand, type, name):
      4..383     +  enhancer       CMV enhancer: human cytomegalovirus immediate early enhancer
    385..662     +  promoter       chicken β-actin promoter: No description available
    663..1679    +  intron         chimeric intron: chimera between introns from chicken β-actin and rabbit β-globin
   1677..1733    +  CDS            HBB (fragment): HBB_LEPEU - Experimental evidence at protein level: Swiss-Prot protein existence level 1. Involved in oxygen transport from the lung to the various peripheral tissues. From Lepus europaeus (European hare).
   1768..1787    +  CDS            Strep-Tag II (fragment): peptide that binds Strep-Tactin®, an engineered form of streptavidin
   1828..1850    +  CDS            Strep-Tag II (fragment): peptide that binds Strep-Tactin®, an engineered form of streptavidin
   1858..1881    +  CDS            FLAG: FLAG® epitope tag, followed by an enterokinase cleavage site
   1924..2373    +  CDS            CHMP3 (fragment): CHMP3_HUMAN - Also known as CGI149, NEDF, VPS24. Experimental evidence at protein level: Swiss-Prot protein existence level 1. Probable core component of the endosomal sorting required for transport complex III (ESCRT-III) which is involved in multivesicular bodies (MVBs) formation and sorting of endosomal cargo proteins into MVBs. MVBs contain intraluminal vesicles (ILVs) that are generated by invagination and scission from the limiting membrane of the endosome and mostly are delivered to lysosomes enabling degradation of membrane proteins, such as stimulated growth factor receptors, lysosoma
   2398..2475    +  CDS            HBB (fragment): HBB_PONPY - Experimental evidence at transcript level: Swiss-Prot protein existence level 2. Involved in oxygen transport from the lung to the various peripheral tissues. From Pongo pygmaeus (Bornean orangutan).
   2546..2601    +  polyA_signal   β-globin poly(A) signal: rabbit β-globin polyadenylation signal (Gil and Proudfoot, 1987)
   2986..3002    -  protein_bind   lac operator: The lac repressor binds to the lac operator to inhibit transcription in E. coli. This inhibition can be relieved by adding lactose or isopropyl-β-D-thiogalactopyranoside (IPTG). lac repressor encoded by lacI
   3010..3040    -  promoter       lac promoter: promoter for the E. coli lac operon
   3055..3076    -  protein_bind   CAP binding site: CAP binding activates transcription in the presence of cAMP. E. coli catabolite activator protein
   3089..3128    -  CDS            lacI (fragment): lac repressor; lacI; The lac repressor binds to the lac operator to inhibit transcription in E. coli. This inhibition can be relieved by adding lactose or isopropyl-β-D-thiogalactopyranoside (IPTG).
   3135..3157    +  promoter       SV40 promoter (fragment): SV40 enhancer and early promoter
   3181..3316    +  rep_origin     SV40 ori: SV40 origin of replication
   3336..3470    +  polyA_signal   SV40 poly(A) signal: SV40 polyadenylation signal
   3472..3526    -  CDS            lacI (fragment): lac repressor; lacI; The lac repressor binds to the lac operator to inhibit transcription in E. coli. This inhibition can be relieved by adding lactose or isopropyl-β-D-thiogalactopyranoside (IPTG).
   3709..4297    -  rep_origin     ori: high-copy-number ColE1/pMB1/pBR322/pUC origin of replication
   4468..5328    -  CDS            AmpR: β-lactamase; bla; confers resistance to ampicillin, carbenicillin, and related antibiotics
   5329..5433    -  promoter       AmpR promoter: bla
