[The description below was written by a language model from this plasmid's Addgene catalogue record and pLannotate feature annotations shown in this document.]
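Description:
pCAG-OSF-PP-human-CHMP3(150) is a 5.5 kb mammalian expression plasmid built on the pCAG-OSF-PP backbone to produce a C-terminally truncated form of human CHMP3 (also known as VPS24), an ESCRT-III subunit. It is propagated in E. coli through a high-copy ColE1/pUC-type origin and selected with ampicillin via the β-lactamase gene and its own promoter. The backbone also carries an SV40 origin of replication, which can support episomal amplification in cells expressing SV40 large T antigen, together with an SV40 polyadenylation signal and remnants of lac promoter/operator and lacI sequences that appear to be cloning-vector leftovers with no role in expression.

Expression is driven by the CAG promoter, annotated here as its three parts: the CMV immediate-early enhancer, the chicken β-actin promoter and a chimeric β-actin/β-globin intron. This gives strong constitutive transcription in a wide range of mammalian cells. The open reading frame begins with backbone-encoded N-terminal tags, two Strep-Tag II copies followed by a FLAG epitope (the "OSF" of the name presumably refers to this arrangement). The record does not explain the "PP" element. The tags are fused to CHMP3 truncated at amino acid 150; the annotated coding segment spans 450 bp, consistent with 150 residues, although the catalogue lists a larger insert size of 841 bp. Transcripts terminate at a rabbit β-globin poly(A) signal, and the short flanking HBB matches are β-globin sequences belonging to the expression cassette rather than separate genes.

The insert was introduced by Gibson assembly. The plasmid comes from a study of how truncated CHMP3 variants affect budding of enveloped viruses and cytokinesis. The tags allow detection and affinity purification of the expressed protein.
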