Addgene plasmid #154181: pCAG-OSF-PP-human-CHMP3(150)
Purpose: expresses human CHMP3(150) in mammalian cells
Depositing lab: Wesley Sundquist. Depositing organization: University of Utah. Publication: RetroCHMP3 blocks budding of enveloped viruses without blocking cytokinesis. Rheinemann L, Downhour DM, Bredbenner K, Mercenne G, Davenport KA, Schmitt PT, Necessary CR, McCullough J, Schmitt AP, Simon SM, Sundquist WI, Elde NC. Cell. 2021 Sep 27. pii: S0092-8674(21)01055-2. doi: 10.1016/j.cell.2021.09.008. PubMed 34597582.
Backbone
  Vector backbone: pCAG-OSF-PP
  Backbone manufacturer: Addgene 154247
  Backbone size w/o insert (bp): 5016
  Total vector size (bp): 5459
  Vector type: Mammalian Expression
Growth in bacteria
  Bacterial resistance: Ampicillin, 100 μg/mL
  Growth temperature: 37°C
  Growth strain: DH5alpha
  Copy number: Unknown
Gene/Insert
  Gene/Insert name: CHMP3
  Species: H. sapiens (human)
  Insert size (bp): 841
  Mutation: C-terminal truncation of CHMP3 at amino acid 150
  Entrez Gene: CHMP3 (a.k.a. CGI-149, NEDF, VPS24)
  Promoter: CAG
  Tag / fusion protein: Strep-Tag II (N terminal on backbone); FLAG (N terminal on backbone)
  Cloning method: Gibson Cloning
  Sequencing primers: 5′ TCGGCTTCTGGCGTGTGACC; 3′ TGTCCCCATAATTTTTGGCAGAGG
Terms and licenses: Academic/Nonprofit Terms; Industry Terms: Not Available to Industry
How to cite: pCAG-OSF-PP-human-CHMP3(150) was a gift from Wesley Sundquist (Addgene plasmid # 154181 ; http://n2t.net/addgene:154181 ; RRID:Addgene_154181)
